>Addgene plasmid #46089 | pAC-QFrco | depositor full sequence | sequence record 64974 | pAC-QFrco sequence 8896 bps
GACGAAAGGGCCTCGTGATACGCCTATTTTTATAGGTTAATGTCATGATAATAATGGTTTCTTAGACGTC
AGGTGGCACTTTTCGGGGAAATGTGCGCGGAACCCCTATTTGTTTATTTTTCTAAATACATTCAAATATG
TATCCGCTCATGAGACAATAACCCTGATAAATGCTTCAATAATATTGAAAAAGGAAGAGTATGAGTATTC
AACATTTCCGTGTCGCCCTTATTCCCTTTTTTGCGGCATTTTGCCTTCCTGTTTTTGCTCACCCAGAAAC
GCTGGTGAAAGTAAAAGATGCTGAAGATCAGTTGGGTGCACGAGTGGGTTACATCGAACTGGATCTCAAC
AGCGGTAAGATCCTTGAGAGTTTTCGCCCCGAAGAACGTTTTCCAATGATGAGCACTTTTAAAGTTCTGC
TATGTGGCGCGGTATTATCCCGTATTGACGCCGGGCAAGAGCAACTCGGTCGCCGCATACACTATTCTCA
GAATGACTTGGTTGAGTACTCACCAGTCACAGAAAAGCATCTTACGGATGGCATGACAGTAAGAGAATTA
TGCAGTGCTGCCATAACCATGAGTGATAACACTGCGGCCAACTTACTTCTGACAACGATCGGAGGACCGA
AGGAGCTAACCGCTTTTTTGCACAACATGGGGGATCATGTAACTCGCCTTGATCGTTGGGAACCGGAGCT
GAATGAAGCCATACCAAACGACGAGCGTGACACCACGATGCCTGTAGCAATGGCAACAACGTTGCGCAAA
CTATTAACTGGCGAACTACTTACTCTAGCTTCCCGGCAACAATTAATAGACTGGATGGAGGCGGATAAAG
TTGCAGGACCACTTCTGCGCTCGGCCCTTCCGGCTGGCTGGTTTATTGCTGATAAATCTGGAGCCGGTGA
GCGTGGGTCTCGCGGTATCATTGCAGCACTGGGGCCAGATGGTAAGCCCTCCCGTATCGTAGTTATCTAC
ACGACGGGGAGTCAGGCAACTATGGATGAACGAAATAGACAGATCGCTGAGATAGGTGCCTCACTGATTA
AGCATTGGTAACTGTCAGACCAAGTTTACTCATATATACTTTAGATTGATTTAAAACTTCATTTTTAATT
TAAAAGGATCTAGGTGAAGATCCTTTTTGATAATCTCATGACCAAAATCCCTTAACGTGAGTTTTCGTTC
CACTGAGCGTCAGACCCCGTAGAAAAGATCAAAGGATCTTCTTGAGATCCTTTTTTTCTGCGCGTAATCT
GCTGCTTGCAAACAAAAAAACCACCGCTACCAGCGGTGGTTTGTTTGCCGGATCAAGAGCTACCAACTCT
TTTTCCGAAGGTAACTGGCTTCAGCAGAGCGCAGATACCAAATACTGTCCTTCTAGTGTAGCCGTAGTTA
GGCCACCACTTCAAGAACTCTGTAGCACCGCCTACATACCTCGCTCTGCTAATCCTGTTACCAGTGGCTG
CTGCCAGTGGCGATAAGTCGTGTCTTACCGGGTTGGACTCAAGACGATAGTTACCGGATAAGGCGCAGCG
GTCGGGCTGAACGGGGGGTTCGTGCACACAGCCCAGCTTGGAGCGAACGACCTACACCGAACTGAGATAC
CTACAGCGTGAGCTATGAGAAAGCGCCACGCTTCCCGAAGGGAGAAAGGCGGACAGGTATCCGGTAAGCG
GCAGGGTCGGAACAGGAGAGCGCACGAGGGAGCTTCCAGGGGGAAACGCCTGGTATCTTTATAGTCCTGT
CGGGTTTCGCCACCTCTGACTTGAGCGTCGATTTTTGTGATGCTCGTCAGGGGGGCGGAGCCTATGGAAA
AACGCCAGCAACGCGGCCTTTTTACGGTTCCTGGCCTTTTGCTGGCCTTTTGCTCACATGTTCTTTCCTG
CGTTATCCCCTGATTCTGTGGATAACCGTATTACCGCCTTTGAGTGAGCTGATACCGCTCGCCGCAGCCG
AACGACCGAGCGCAGCGAGTCAGTGAGCGAGGAAGCGGAAGAGCGCCCAATACGCAAACCGCCTCTCCCC
GCGCGTTGGCCGATTCATTAATGCAGCTGGCACGACAGGTTTCCCGACTGGAAAGCGGGCAGTGAGCGCA
ACGCAATTAATGTGAGTTAGCTCACTCATTAGGCACCCCAGGCTTTACACTTTATGCTTCCGGCTCGTAT
GTTGTGTGGAATTGTGAGCGGATAACAATTTCACACAGGAAACAGCTATGACCATGATTACGAATTCTAT
ATTCTAAAAACACAAATGATACTTCTAAAAAAAAATCATGAATGGCATCAACTCTGAATCAAATCTTTGC
AGATGCACCTACTTCTCATTTCCACTGTCACATCATTTTTCCAGATCTCGCTGCCTGTTATGTGGCCCAC
AAACCAAGACACGTTTTATGGCCATTAAAGCTGGCTGATCGTCGCCAAACACCAAATACATAATGAATAT
GTACACATTCGAGAAAGAAGCGATCAAAGAAGCGTCTTCGGGCGGAGTAGGAGAATGCGGAGGAGAAGGA
GAACGAGCTGATCTAGTATCTCTCCACAATCCAATGCCAACTGACCAACTGGCCATATTCGGAGCAATTT
GAAGCCAATTTCCATCGCCTGGCGATCGCTCCATTCTTGGCTATATGTTTTTCACCGTTACCCGGGGCCA
TTTTCAAAGACTCGTCGGCAAGATAAGATTGTGTCACTCGCTGTCTCTCTTCATTTGTCGAAGAATGCTG
AGGAATTTCGCGATGACGTCGGCGAGTATTTTGAAGAATGAGAATAATTTGTATTTATACGAAAATCAGT
TAGTGGAATTTTCTACAAAAACATGTTATCTATAGATAATTTTGTTGCAAAATATGTTGACTATGACAAA
GATTGTATGTATATACCTTTAATGTATTCTCATTTTCTTATGTATTTATAATGGCAATGATGATACTGAT
GATATTTTAAGATGATGCCAGACCAAAAGGCTTGAATTTCTGCGTCTTTTGCCGAACGCAGTGCATGTGC
AATTGTTGTTTTTTGGAATATTCAATTTTCGGACTGTCCGCTTTGATTTCAGTTTCTTGGCTTATTCAAA
AAGCAAAGTAAAGCCAAAAAAGCGAGATGGCAATACCAAATGCGGCAAAACGGTAGTGGAAGGAAAGGGG
TGCGGGGCAGCGGAAGGAAGGGTGGGGCGGGGCGTGGCGGGGTCTGTGGCTGGGCGCGACGTCACCGACG
TTGGAGCCACTCCTTTGACCATGTGTGCGTGTGTGTATTATTCGTGTCTCGCCACTCGCCGGTTGTTTTT
TTCTTTTTATGCTGCGCTCTCTCTAGCGCCATCTCGCTTACGCATGCTCAACGCACCGCATGTTGCCGTT
TCCTTTTATGCGTCATTTTGGCTCGAAATAGGCAATTATTTAAACAAAGATTAGTCAACGAAAACGCTAA
AATAAATAAGTCTACAATATGGTTACTTATTGCCATGTGTGTGCAGCCAACGATAGCAACAAAAGCAACA
ACACAGGTGGCTTTCCCTCTTTCACTTTTTGTTTGCAAGCCGCGTGCGAGCAAGACGGCACGACCGGCAA
ACGCAATTACGCTGACAAAGAGCAGACGAAGTTTTGGCGAAAAACATCAAGGCGCCTGATACGAATGCAT
TTGCAATAACAATTGCGATATTTAATATTGTTTATGAAGCTGTTTGACTTCAAAACACACAAAAAAAAAA
ATAAAACAAATTATTTGAAAGAGAATTAGGAATCGGACGCTTATCGTTAGGGTAACAACAAGAAATGCTT
ACTGAGTCACAGCCTCTGGAAAACTGCCGCAAGCCAGAGAGAGAGAGAAAAAGAGGGAGAGCAGCTTAGA
CCGCATGTGCTTGTGTGTGAGGCGTCTCTCTCTTCGTCTCTGTTGCGCAAACGCATAGACTGCACTGAAA
AAATCGATTACCTATTTTTTATGAATGAATATTTGCACTATTACTATTCAAAACTATTAAGATAGCAATC
ACATTCAATAGCCAAATACTATACCACCTGAGCGATGCAACGAAATGATCAATTTGAGCAAAAATGCTGC
ATATTTAGGACGGCATCATTATAGAAATGCTTCTTGCTGTGTACTTTTCTCTCGTCTGGCAGCTGTTTCG
CCGTTATTGTTAAAACCGGCTTAAGTTAGGTGTGTTTTCTACGACTAGCTAGTGAATGCCCTACTAGAAG
ATGTGTGTTGCACAAAATGTCCCTGGAATAACCAATTTGAAGTGCAGATAGCAGTAAACGTAAGCTAATA
TGAATATTATTTAACTGTAATGTTTTAATATCGCTGGACATTACTAATAAACCCACTATAAACACATGTA
CATATGTATGTTTTGGCATACAATGAGTAGTTGGGGAAAAAATGTGTAAAAGCACCGTGACCATCACAGC
ATAAAGATAACCAGCTGAAGTATCGAATATGAGTAACCCCCAAATTGAATCACATGCCGCAACTGATAGG
ACCCATGGAAGTACACTCTTCATGGCGATATACAAGACACACACAAGCACGAACACCCAGTTGCGGAGGA
AATTCTCCGTAAATGAAAACCCAATCGGCGAACAATTCATACCCATATATGGTAAAAGTTTTGAACGCGA
CTTGAGAGCGGAGAGCATTGCGGCTGATAAGGTTTTAGCGCTAAGCGGGCTTTATAAAACGGGCTGCGGG
ACCAGTTTTCATATCACTACCGTTTGAGTTCTTGTGCTGTGTGGATACTCCTCCCGACACAAAGCCGCTC
CATCAGCCAGCAGTCGTCTAATCCAGAGACCCCGGATCCAACATGCCACCCAAGCGCAAAACGCTTAACG
CTGCGGCTGAGGCTAACGCTCATGCCGACGGACACGCCGACGGAAACGCCGACGGACACGTGGCCAATAC
GGCCGCGTCCTCGAATAATGCGAGGTTCGCTGATCTCACTAACATCGATACTCCGGGTCTGGGACCCACA
ACTACGACCCTGCTCGTGGAACCAGCACGCTCAAAGCGTCAACGAGTGTCCCGCGCATGCGACCAGTGCC
GTGCAGCCCGAGAGAAATGCGACGGAATACAGCCTGCGTGTTTCCCGTGCGTTTCCCAGGGAAGGTCCTG
CACTTATCAGGCTTCGCCGAAAAAGAGGGGAGTTCAAACCGGTTATATTCGTACGCTGGAGCTCGCCCTC
GCCTGGATGTTTGAAAATGTCGCGCGTTCCGAAGATGCCTTGCATAACCTCCTCGTCCGTGACGCCGGAC
AAGGATCAGCTCTGCTCGTTGGTAAAGATTCGCCGGCTGCCGAGCGACTCCATGCCCGTTGGGCTACTAG
CCGTGTCAATAAGAGCATTACCCGCCTCCTCTCGGGCCAAGCCGCTCAAGACCCTTCGGAAGATGGACAG
TCGCCTTCGGAGGATATCAATGTTCAAGATGCGGGAGCAAAAACCTCGGATTTCCCGCATGCTCCCCACC
TCACGTTCAGCGCACCTAAAAGTTCGACTGCGGAGACTAGGACTCTCCCTGGTCCAGTTCGTCCTCCAAT
CTCGGCGAACACACTCGAAAATAATCTGCAGCCGGATGGCACTGGAATAGGAAAGCTGCCTCCTAACCAC
TGGCGTTTGTTGGACATTTATTTCTCGTATACCCATTCGTGGCTTCCAATTTTGGAAAAAAAGGATATGT
ATCAGGCTCTCTACCAATACAGCGAGCAGGGAAGCCTCCTTCCGTCGGCGAACGTTGAAAGCGGTGTACA
TGCTGAACTGTGGTCAGCGTTGGCGCTTGCGTCGTTTCAAGCCGCTGCGACCGCCGCGTCCAGCGCGACG
GGACCTGCAAGCGCAGCTCACGGACACGATAATGCGATCAACCCGAGTCCCGCGGATATTTCGGATACGG
CAAGGAAACTCATCCCTCTTGAATCGGGACCATTTCAAGTCCAGCATTGCAGGGCTCTCTTGTTGTTGTG
CCTGGTTAGCCTCGGACGCGACGACTGGGAATCGGCCTGGCTGCTTGTTGGTTTCGCCGTCCGTGTCTTG
TTGGTGGTTCGTACACAGCTGCCCCCAGACGATGATCGTCCAAGGCCCCGGATGAGGGCTTTGCTCGTGG
CCTGTTTTATTGTTGACACGATCGTCTCCATGCGCCATAATGTCCCGGCTCACCTGAAACCCGATGATAT
TGCTGATTTGCCGCTGCCAGAGGATGGCCAGGATCAGTGGGAACCTTGGACCCCCTGCGAAGGTTTGGGA
GGAGAGCACACAATGTTGCAGATGCTTCGTAATCCGGCTTATCCACTCAGCACCTTCAATCACTTGTACG
GTGTCACTAAGTTGGTAGCTCTGGAGTTGCTCCCTCGCATCCGTACCTCGTCGCAGAATGCCCCTCTGGA
ATTTAGATCCCGACTGCAGCAAGTCATTGGTCATAACAGTCCATTCTCGGTCTTCGTCCTGTCGCAAGAC
ACGGCAAGCGCTTTCGTCCCGACGGCTTATCTGACTCGTACTGTTTACCTCTGGGCGGCGGCGTTCAGCG
AACCCCTGAATGAGCATTATTCCCACCTCTTGATTGAGACGCTCGACCAGTACCAAAAACGCTTCGGAAC
ATATGCCATTCCGCCCCTTATTCCGTCGCTCCTCGACTCGCTCCTGGCTCTCAAAAAGCAGAGCCATTCG
TCGGAGCGTCACAGGCGCCACCTGGAGGAGCTATTTCCGGCTTATTCGTCTATCTGGCCGCGAGGTGGAA
GGCATTCAAACACTGGTCTGCAGCCAATTCGTCAGTTGGAGCTCCCTCCTACCGCCACGGCTACGGCCTC
GATAATGCCGCACGTGATGGAGCAGCCTCTCAGTACCAGCATTAACCCCGTCAACGACCGCTTCAACGGT
ATTCCCAACCCCACTCCGTATAACTCCGATGCAGCTCTCGATGCTATCACTCAGACCAACGATTATGGAA
GCGTAAATACACATGGTATCCTCTCTACTTACCCGCCACCGGCTACGCACCTTAATGAAGCTTCCGTCGC
TCTCGCTCCCGGTGGCGCCCCCCCCCGACCGCCTCCTCCGTATGTTGACAGCACGACCAATCACCCGCCG
TACCACTCGAATCTGGTTCCAATGGCGAACTTTGGTTACTCGACCGTTGATTACGATGCCATGGTTGACG
ATTTGGCTAGCATTGAATACACGGACGCTGTGGATGTCGACCCACAGTTTATGACCAATCTGGGATTCGT
TCCTGGATGTAACTTCTCCGACATTAATACATACGAACAGTGAGGCCGCGTTAACCGATCCGTCGACCAT
GAAGATCAAGATCATTGCCCCGCCAGAGCGCAAGTACTCTGTCTGGATCGGTGGCTCCATCCTGGCTTCG
CTGTCCACCTTCCAGCAGATGTGGATCTCCAAGCAGGAGTACGACGAGTCCGGCCCCTCCATTGTGCACC
GCAAGTGCTTCTAAGAAGGATCGCTTGTCTGGGCAAGAGGATCAGGATCGGGATGGTCTTGATTCTGCTG
GAGGAGGAGGAGGAGAAGTCGAGGAAGCAGCAGCGAAAGTGCAAGTGCGAGTGGTGGAAGTTTGGAGTGC
AGCACAACAAAATCAACAACAACACCAACTACAAGATGAAAAGAGCGGAACCACCTGCACACCATCATCA
CTATCATCATCGTTTTGGGCGCATGTTGTGTGGTTCCAGCGTATTAATATAATTAATTTATTCCACATGA
GATATGATATGATATACTATGTATTTTTTGTTTTTTTTTTATTTGTAAACCTTTAATATAACAAGAACTA
CAAAAAATGAAAATGAGCGAAAATGCATATTCTGCCATTCCACACACACACCAACAACACCCAACACACG
CACACCCACAAGCTTACACACACACATTCGCGGCATGACAAGGACATCAAGATAAAGAAGAACTTAAAGA
AGATATTTCCCAAAGCGCAAAAAGAACACACACACATTGCAAAACACAAACAACACACTAGCGTTTTGTA
CAATTCGTCAGCAACCTTATGTATTATTTTTTAATTATGATGTAATTATAAACAAAGTGAAACAAAAATA
TGAAAACAAAAAGGAAAATCAAATCTGTCTTCTCTTTCTCCCGCTCTCCTCGCTCTCTGCTGCTAACCTC
GCCCTCTCCTCTCTCATCTTTTTGTCTGTCTCTCTTCCACATTTTTGCCGGCCGGCAAAATAATAACCCA
CACACACTCACACTTGGCTGCAGTTTCGCGTGCGATATTCACACACATTCAAGCATACAAGCATACATAC
ATATGTATTTTTTTTTTATTTGTACACTTTTCTAATTGCATGCGTATCGATTGATAAGTTTACGCCTGAA
AATGTTAATTAAAATGTGAAAATGCAACTGAAAAACTGATGAAATGAAACAACAACAAGCGAACAATTTG
CTACATGTGTATTGTCTAACAACCGTTACTGCAACGGTTGCTTCGGAAAAGGGTGAAGAGGAAGAGGGCA
CGAGGTCGACCTGCAGGCATGCAAGCTTGGCACTGGCCGTCGTTTTACAACGTCGTGACTGGGAAAACCC
TGGCGTTACCCAACTTAATCGCCTTGCAGCACATCCCCCTTTCGCCAGCTGGCGTAATAGCGAAGAGGCC
CGCACCGATCGCCCTTCCCAACAGTTGCGCAGCCTGAATGGCGAATGGCGCCTGATGCGGTATTTTCTCC
TTACGCATCTGTGCGGTATTTCACACCGCATATGGTGCACTCTCAGTACAATCTGCTCTGATGCCGCATA
GTTAAGCCAGCCCCGACACCCGCCAACACCCGCTGACGCGCCCTGACGGGCTTGTCTGCTCCCGGCATCC
GCTTACAGACAAGCTGTGACCGTCTCCGGGAGCTGCATGTGTCAGAGGTTTTCACCGTCATCACCGAAAC
GCGCGA
Features (pLannotate 1.2.2; 14 found; start..end, strand, type, name):
     96..200     +  promoter       AmpR promoter: bla
    201..1061    +  CDS            AmpR: β-lactamase; bla; confers resistance to ampicillin, carbenicillin, and related antibiotics
   1232..1820    +  rep_origin     ori: high-copy-number ColE1/pMB1/pBR322/pUC origin of replication
   2003..2095    +  CDS            lacI (fragment): lac repressor; lacI; The lac repressor binds to the lac operator to inhibit transcription in E. coli. This inhibition can be relieved by adding lactose or isopropyl-β-D-thiogalactopyranoside (IPTG).
   2108..2129    +  protein_bind   CAP binding site: CAP binding activates transcription in the presence of cAMP. E. coli catabolite activator protein
   2144..2174    +  promoter       lac promoter: promoter for the E. coli lac operon
   2182..2198    +  protein_bind   lac operator: The lac repressor binds to the lac operator to inhibit transcription in E. coli. This inhibition can be relieved by adding lactose or isopropyl-β-D-thiogalactopyranoside (IPTG). lac repressor encoded by lacI
   2277..4790    +  promoter       Ac5 promoter: Drosophila melanogaster actin 5C promoter
   4803..7250    +  CDS            qa-1f: QA1F_NEUCR - Protein predicted: Swiss-Prot protein existence level 4. Transcription activation of genes for enzymes and proteins of quinate metabolism by binding to a 16 base-pair sequence (consensus 5'- GGRTAARYRYTTAYCC-3') in front of each Qa genes. From Neurospora crassa (strain ATCC 24698 / 74-OR23-1A / CBS 708.71 / DSM 1257 / FGSC 987).
   7336..7431    +  CDS            ACT_DICVI: Experimental evidence at transcript level: Swiss-Prot protein existence level 2. Actins are highly conserved proteins that are involved in various types of cell motility and are ubiquitously expressed in all eukaryotic cells. From Dictyocaulus viviparus (Bovine lungworm).
   8475..8498    +  misc_feature   MCS (fragment): pUC18/19 multiple cloning site
   8501..8655    +  CDS            lacZα (fragment): LacZα fragment of β-galactosidase; lacZ fragment
   8661..8760    -  misc_feature   bom (fragment): basis of mobility region from pBR322
   8862..1       -  CDS            rop (fragment) (across the origin): Rop protein, which maintains plasmids at low copy number; rop
