[The description below was written by a language model from this plasmid's Addgene catalogue record and pLannotate feature annotations shown in this document.]
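Description:
pAC-QFrco is a Drosophila cell-culture expression plasmid built on the pPAC5C-PL backbone, with a total size of 8,896 bp. It carries a 2,451 bp synthetic insert, QFrco ("QF recodonized"), introduced by ligation-independent cloning. In bacteria it is propagated through a high-copy ColE1/pUC-type origin and selected with ampicillin via the bla β-lactamase gene and its native promoter. The remaining bacterial annotations are vestiges of the pUC/pBR322-derived cloning vector and have no apparent role in the payload. These include fragments of lacI, lacZα, rop and the bom region, a remnant of the pUC multiple cloning site, and the lac promoter, operator and CAP site.

The expression cassette consists of the roughly 2.5 kb Drosophila melanogaster actin 5C (Ac5) promoter placed directly upstream of the QFrco open reading frame. The annotation tool identifies this frame as qa-1f, the Neurospora crassa transcriptional activator of the quinate utilisation gene cluster, which binds a 16 bp consensus site. QF is the activator component of the Q-system, a binary expression system in which QF drives reporters or effectors placed under its binding sites. This version is a recodonized form of the coding sequence. A short actin-like match downstream of the insert probably reflects actin 5C gene sequence retained in the backbone. No polyadenylation signal is explicitly annotated, so the record does not confirm how the transcript is terminated.

Because Ac5 is a strong constitutive promoter, the plasmid is suited to constitutive QF expression in transfected Drosophila cells, for example to compare Q-system activator variants. The record does not state a specific application or include a selectable marker for insect cells.
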