Addgene plasmid #46089: pAC-QFrco
Depositing lab: Christopher Potter. Depositing organization: Johns Hopkins University and School of Medicine. Publication: Improved and expanded Q-system reagents for genetic manipulations. Riabinina O, Luginbuhl D, Marr E, Liu S, Wu MN, Luo L, Potter CJ. Nat Methods. 2015 Jan 12. doi: 10.1038/nmeth.3250. PubMed 25581800.
Backbone
  Vector backbone: pPAC5C-PL
  Backbone size w/o insert (bp): 6445
  Total vector size (bp): 8896
Growth in bacteria
  Bacterial resistance: Ampicillin, 100 μg/mL
  Growth temperature: 37°C
  Growth strain: DH5alpha
  Copy number: Unknown
Gene/Insert
  Gene/Insert name: QFrco (alt name: QF recodonized)
  Species: Synthetic
  Insert size (bp): 2451
  Cloning method: Ligation Independent Cloning
  Sequencing primers: 5′ AC5
Terms and licenses: Academic/Nonprofit Terms; Industry Terms: Not Available to Industry
Depositor comments: Please see this additional reference https://www.ncbi.nlm.nih.gov/pubmed/20434990 for more information on the Q-system.
How to cite: pAC-QFrco was a gift from Christopher Potter (Addgene plasmid # 46089 ; http://n2t.net/addgene:46089 ; RRID:Addgene_46089)
