>Addgene plasmid #46089 | pAC-QFrco | addgene partial sequence | sequence record 68119 | AC5 5'-ACACAAAGCCGCTCCATCAG-3'
ACATGCCACCCAAGCGCAAAACGCTTAACGCTGCGGCTGAGGCTAACGCTCATGCCGACGGACACGCCGA
CGGAAACGCCGACGGACACGTGGCCAATACGGCCGCGTCCTCGAATAATGCGAGGTTCGCTGATCTCACT
AACATCGATACTCCGGGTCTGGGACCCACAACTACGACCCTGCTCGTGGAACCAGCACGCTCAAAGCGTC
AACGAGTGTCCCGCGCATGCGACCAGTGCCGTGCAGCCCGAGAGAAATGCGACGGAATACAGCCTGCGTG
TTTCCCGTGCGTTTCCCAGGGAAGGTCCTGCACTTATCAGGCTTCGCCGAAAAAGAGGGGAGTTCAAACC
GGTTATATTCGTACGCTGGAGCTCGCCCTCGCCTGGATGTTTGAAAATGTCGCGCGTTCCGAAGATGCCT
TGCATAACCTCCTCGTCCGTGACGCCGGACAAGGATCAGCTCTGCTCGTTGGTAAAGATTCGCCGGCTGC
CGAGCGACTCCATGCCCGTTGGGCTACTAGCCGTGTCAATAAGAGCATTACCCGCCTCCTCTCGGGCCAA
GCCGCTCAAGACCCTTCGGAAGATGGACAGTCGCCTTCGGAGGATATCAATGTTCAAGATGCGGGAGCAA
AAACCTCGGATTTCCCGCATGCTCCCCACCTCACGTTCAGCGCACCTAAAAGTTCGACTGCGGAGACTAG
GACTCTCCCTGGTCCAGTTCGTCCTCCAATCTCGGCGAACACACTCGAAAATAATCTGCAGCCGGATGGC
ACTGGAATAGGAAAGCTGCCTCCTAACCACTGGCGTTTGTTGGACATTTATTTCTCGTATACCCATTCGT
GGCTTCCAATTTTGGAAAAAAA
