>Addgene plasmid #46089 | pAC-QFrco | addgene partial sequence | sequence record 68339 | actin5c-pA-R 5'-ACATCTGCTGGAAGGTGGAC-3'
GAGTACTTGCGCTCTGGCGGGGCAATGATCTTGATCTTCATGGTCGACGGATCGGTTAACGCGGCCTCAC
TGTTCGTATGTATTAATGTCGGAGAAGTTACATCCAGGAACGAATCCCAGATTGGTCATAAACTGTGGGT
CGACATCCACAGCGTCCGTGTATTCAATGCTAGCCAAATCGTCAACCATGGCATCGTAATCAACGGTCGA
GTAACCAAAGTTCGCCATTGGAACCAGATTCGAGTGGTACGGCGGGTGATTGGTCGTGCTGTCAACATAC
GGAGGAGGCGGTCGGGGGGGGGCGCCACCGGGAGCGAGAGCGACGGAAGCTTCATTAAGGTGCGTAGCCG
GTGGCGGGTAAGTAGAGAGGATACCATGTGTATTTACGCTTCCATAATCGTTGGTCTGAGTGATAGCATC
GAGAGCTGCATCGGANTTATACGGAGTGGGGTTGGGAATACCGTTGAAGCGGTCGTTGACGGGGTTAATG
CTGGTACTGAGAGGCTGCTCCATCACGTGCGGCATTATCGAGGCCGTAGCCGTGGCGGTAGGAGGGAGCT
CCAACTGACGAATTGGCTGCAGACCAGTGTTTGAATGCCTTCCACCTCGCGGCCAGATAGACGAATAAGC
CGGAAATAGCTCCTCCAGGTGGCGCCTGTGACGCTCCGACGAATGGCTCTGCTTTTTGAGAGCCAGGAGC
GAGTCGAGGAGCGACGGAATAAGGGGCGGAATGGCATATGTTCCGAA
